>Addgene plasmid #39429 | TAL2095 | depositor partial sequence | sequence record 49731 | TAL2095 sequence 1640 bps
GAACCTGACCCCAGACCAGGTAGTCGCAATCGCGAACAATAATGGGGGAAAGCAAGCCCTGGAAACCGTG
CAAAGGTTGTTGCCGGTCCTTTGTCAAGACCACGGCCTTACACCGGAGCAAGTCGTGGCCATTGCAAATA
ATAACGGTGGCAAACAGGCTCTTGAGACGGTTCAGAGACTTCTCCCAGTTCTCTGTCAAGCCCACGGGCT
GACTCCCGATCAAGTTGTAGCGATTGCGTCGCATGACGGAGGGAAACAAGCATTGGAGACTGTCCAACGG
CTCCTTCCCGTGTTGTGTCAAGCCCACGGTTTGACGCCTGCACAAGTGGTCGCCATCGCCAGCCATGATG
GCGGTAAGCAGGCGCTGGAAACAGTACAGCGCCTGCTGCCTGTACTGTGCCAGGATCATGGACTGACCCC
AGACCAGGTAGTCGCAATCGCGAACAATAATGGGGGAAAGCAAGCCCTGGAAACCGTGCAAAGGTTGTTG
CCGGTCCTTTGTCAAGACCACGGCCTTACACCGGAGCAAGTCGTGGCCATTGCAAGCAATGGGGGTGGCA
AACAGGCTCTTGAGACGGTTCAGAGACTTCTCCCAGTTCTCTGTCAAGCCCACGGGCTGACTCCCGATCA
AGTTGTAGCGATTGCGTCCAACGGTGGAGGGAAACAAGCATTGGAGACTGTCCAACGGCTCCTTCCCGTG
TTGTGTCAAGCCCACGGTTTGACGCCTGCACAAGTGGTCGCCATCGCCTCGAATGGCGGCGGTAAGCAGG
CGCTGGAAACAGTACAGCGCCTGCTGCCTGTACTGTGCCAGGATCATGGACTGACCCCAGACCAGGTAGT
CGCAATCGCGTCGAACATTGGGGGAAAGCAAGCCCTGGAAACCGTGCAAAGGTTGTTGCCGGTCCTTTGT
CAAGACCACGGCCTTACACCGGAGCAAGTCGTGGCCATTGCATCCCACGACGGTGGCAAACAGGCTCTTG
AGACGGTTCAGAGACTTCTCCCAGTTCTCTGTCAAGCCCACGGGCTGACTCCCGATCAAGTTGTAGCGAT
TGCGAATAACAATGGAGGGAAACAAGCATTGGAGACTGTCCAACGGCTCCTTCCCGTGTTGTGTCAAGCC
CACGGTTTGACGCCTGCACAAGTGGTCGCCATCGCCTCGAATGGCGGCGGTAAGCAGGCGCTGGAAACAG
TACAGCGCCTGCTGCCTGTACTGTGCCAGGATCATGGACTGACCCCAGACCAGGTAGTCGCAATCGCGTC
ACATGACGGGGGAAAGCAAGCCCTGGAAACCGTGCAAAGGTTGTTGCCGGTCCTTTGTCAAGACCACGGC
CTTACACCGGAGCAAGTCGTGGCCATTGCAAATAATAACGGTGGCAAACAGGCTCTTGAGACGGTTCAGA
GACTTCTCCCAGTTCTCTGTCAAGCCCACGGGCTGACTCCCGATCAAGTTGTAGCGATTGCGTCGCATGA
CGGAGGGAAACAAGCATTGGAGACTGTCCAACGGCTCCTTCCCGTGTTGTGTCAAGCCCACGGTTTGACG
CCTGCACAAGTGGTCGCCATCGCCAGCCATGATGGCGGTAAGCAGGCGCTGGAAACAGTACAGCGCCTGC
TGCCTGTACTGTGCCAGGATCATGGACTGA
