>Addgene plasmid #39429 | TAL2095 | addgene partial sequence | sequence record 52889 | JDS-TALEN-F 5'-TAGGGGTCGGTAAACAGTGG-3'
GCGCTGCTGACTGTGGCGGGTGAGCTTAGGGGGCCTCCGCTCCAGCTCGACACCGGGCAGCTGCTGAAGA
TCGCGAAGAGAGGGGGAGTAACAGCGGTAGAGGCAGTGCACGCCTGGCGCAATGCGCTCACCGGGGCCCC
CTTGAACCTGACCCCAGACCAGGTAGTCGCAATCGCGAACAATAATGGGGGAAAGCAAGCCCTGGAAACC
GTGCAAAGGTTGTTGCCGGTCCTTTGTCAAGACCACGGCCTTACACCGGAGCAAGTCGTGGCCATTGCAA
ATAATAACGGTGGCAAACAGGCTCTTGAGACGGTTCAGAGACTTCTCCCAGTTCTCTGTCAAGCCCACGG
GCTGACTCCCGATCAAGTTGTAGCGATTGCGTCGCATGACGGAGGGAAACAAGCATTGGAGACTGTCCAA
CGGCTCCTTCCCGTGTTGTGTCAAGCCCACGGTTTGACGCCTGCACAAGTGGTCGCCATCGCCAGCCATG
ATGGCGGTAAGCAGGCGCTGGAAACAGTACAGCGCCTGCTGCCTGTACTGTGCCAGGATCATGGACTGAC
CCCAGACCAGGTAGTCGCAATCGCGAACAATAATGGGGGAAAGCAAGCCCTGGAAACCGTGCAAAGGTTG
TTGCCGGTCCTTTGTCAAGACCACGGCCTTACACCGGAGCAAGTCGTGGCCATTGCAAGCAATGGGGGTG
GCAAACAGGCTCTTGAGACGGTTCAGAGACTTCTCCCAGTTCTCTGTCAAGCCCACGGGCTGACTCCCGA
TCAAGTTGTAGCGATTGCGTCCAACGGTGGAGGGAAACAAGCATTGGAGACTGTCCAACGGCTCCTTCCC
GTGTTGTGTCAAGCCCACGGTTTGACGCCTGCACAAGTGGTCGCCATCGCCTCGAATGGCGGCGGTAAGC
AGGCGCTGGAAACAGTACA
