[The description below was written by a language model from this plasmid's Addgene catalogue record.]
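Description:
TAL2095 is a mammalian expression plasmid encoding the right-hand monomer of a TALEN pair directed against an eGFP reporter gene (insert name eGFP-TALEN-36-Right). It is built on the JDS74 TALEN expression backbone (about 6.4 kb without insert). A roughly 1.6 kb array of TAL effector repeats, produced by FLASH assembly, was inserted into this backbone through BsmBI sites that were destroyed during cloning. The plasmid is a high-copy vector propagated in E. coli under ampicillin selection. The depositor notes that the repetitive TALE array makes it prone to recombination, so its structure should be checked by diagnostic digest before use.

Expression is driven by the CMV promoter for strong constitutive transcription in mammalian cells. The vector type also lists T7, indicating that a T7 promoter is available, which would typically allow in vitro transcription of the TALEN mRNA. The backbone supplies the parts flanking the repeat array: an N-terminal 3X FLAG tag for detection and a C-terminal wild-type FokI nuclease domain. The custom repeats give the protein sequence-specific binding to an 18-nucleotide target half-site. Because FokI cleaves only as a dimer, this construct is meant to be co-delivered with the matching left-hand TALEN, which binds the opposite strand across a spacer. The two FokI domains then pair and introduce a double-strand break.

The associated work describes high-throughput TALEN assembly for genome editing, and a TALEN aimed at eGFP fits reporter-disruption assays that measure nuclease activity in cells. The record lists the insert species as human, although the stated target is the eGFP sequence. No feature table was provided, so other backbone elements such as the origin and polyadenylation signal are not documented here.
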