Addgene plasmid #39429: TAL2095
Depositing lab: Keith Joung. Depositing organization: Massachusetts General Hospital. Publication: FLASH assembly of TALENs for high-throughput genome editing. Reyon D, Tsai SQ, Khayter C, Foden JA, Sander JD, Joung JK. Nat Biotechnol. 2012 Apr 8. doi: 10.1038/nbt.2170. PubMed 22484455.
Backbone
  Vector backbone: JDS74
  Backbone manufacturer: Joung lab (Addgene Plasmid # 32288)
  Backbone size w/o insert (bp): 6447
  Vector type: Mammalian Expression ; T7
Growth in bacteria
  Bacterial resistance: Ampicillin, 100 μg/mL
  Growth temperature: 37°C
  Growth strain: XL1 Blue
  Copy number: High Copy
Gene/Insert
  Gene/Insert name: eGFP-TALEN-36-Right
  Species: H. sapiens (human)
  Insert size (bp): 1640
  Promoter: CMV
  Tag / fusion protein: 3X Flag (N terminal on backbone); WT FOKI (C terminal on backbone)
  Cloning method: Restriction Enzyme; 5′ cloning site BsmBI (destroyed during cloning); 3′ cloning site BsmBI (destroyed during cloning)
  Sequencing primers: 5′ CMV-F
Terms and licenses: Academic/Nonprofit Terms; Industry Terms: Not Available to Industry
Depositor comments: Target binding site: TGGCCGTTTACGTCGCCG To reduce the chance of recombination in this plasmid, do not grow in liquid culture for more than 12-14 hours. It is strongly recommended that users perform a diagnostic digest to verify this plasmid prior to use. For example, a double digest of the plasmid with BamHI and KpnI should result in two bands at 2.3kb and 5.8kb
How to cite: TAL2095 was a gift from Keith Joung (Addgene plasmid # 39429 ; http://n2t.net/addgene:39429 ; RRID:Addgene_39429)
